>Addgene plasmid #154583 | pEPYC0CM0426 | depositor full sequence | sequence record 299457 | pEPYC0CM0426 sequence 2183 bps
GCATTCATCAGGCGGGCAAGAATGTGAATAAAGGCCGGATAAAACTTGTGCTTATTTTTCTTTACGGTCT
TTAAAAAGGCCGTAATATCCAGCTGAACGGTCTGGTTATAGGTACATTGAGCAACTGACTGAAATGCCTC
AAAATGTTCTTTACGATGCCATTGGGATATATCAACGGTGGTATATCCAGTGATTTTTTTCTCCATTTTA
GCTTCCTTAGCTCCTGAAAATCTCGATAACTCAAAAAATACGCCCGGTAGTGATCTTATTTCATTATGGT
GAAAGTTGGAACCTCTTACGTGCCCGATCAACTCGAGTGCCACCTGACGTCTAAGAAACCATTATTATCA
TGACATTAACCTATAAAAATAGGCGTATCACGAGGCAGAATTTCAGATAAAAAAAATCCTTAGCTTTCGC
TAAGGATGATTTCTGGAATTCGGTCTCAGGAGGGAGGCGTGTCGTTTTAGTGAGGATGACGTAAGCCATG
ACGTCTAAAATTTCGGGAAACCTCCTCGGCAACTATATAAGGTTTTGCTATTCATTGAAAGCAGTAGTGA
CTGATTTGTATATATACTCGAGACCCTGCAGTCCGGCAAAAAAGGGCAAGGTGTCACCACCCTGCCCTTT
TTCTTTAAAACCGAAAAGATTACTTCGCGTTATGCAGGCTTCCTCGCTCACTGACTCGCTGCGCTCGGTC
GTTCGGCTGCGGCGAGCGGTATCAGCTCACTCAAAGGCGGTAATACGGTTATCCACAGAATCAGGGGATA
ACGCAGGAAAGAACATGTGAGCAAAAGGCCAGCAAAAGGCCAGGAACCGTAAAAAGGCCGCGTTGCTGGC
GTTTTTCCACAGGCTCCGCCCCCCTGACGAGCATCACAAAAATCGACGCTCAAGTCAGAGGTGGCGAAAC
CCGACAGGACTATAAAGATACCAGGCGTTTCCCCCTGGAAGCTCCCTCGTGCGCTCTCCTGTTCCGACCC
TGCCGCTTACCGGATACCTGTCCGCCTTTCTCCCTTCGGGAAGCGTGGCGCTTTCTCATAGCTCACGCTG
TAGGTATCTCAGTTCGGTGTAGGTCGTTCGCTCCAAGCTGGGCTGTGTGCACGAACCCCCCGTTCAGCCC
GACCGCTGCGCCTTATCCGGTAACTATCGTCTTGAGTCCAACCCGGTAAGACACGACTTATCGCCACTGG
CAGCAGCCACTGGTAACAGGATTAGCAGAGCGAGGTATGTAGGCGGTGCTACAGAGTTCTTGAAGTGGTG
GCCTAACTACGGCTACACTAGAAGAACAGTATTTGGTATCTGCGCTCTGCTGAAGCCAGTTACCTTCGGA
AAAAGAGTTGGTAGCTCTTGATCCGGCAAACAAACCACCGCTGGTAGCGGTGGTTTTTTTGTTTGCAAGC
AGCAGATTACGCGCAGAAAAAAAGGATCTCAAGAAGATCCTTTGATCTTTTCTACGGGGTCTGACGCTCA
GTGGAACGAAAACTCACGTTAAGGGATTTTGGTCATGAGATTATCAAAAAGGATCTTCACCTAGATCCTT
TTAAATTAAAAATGAAGTTTTAAATCAATCTAAAGTATATATGAGTAAACTTGGTCTGACAGCTCGAGGC
TTGGATTCTCACCAATAAAAAACGCCCGGCGGCAACCGAGCGTTCTGAACAAATCCAGATGGAGTTCTGA
GGTCATTACTGGATCTATCAACAGGAGTCCAAGCGAGCTCGATATCAAATTACGCCCCGCCCTGCCACTC
ATCGCAGTACTGTTGTAATTCATTAAGCATTCTGCCGACATGGAAGCCATCACAAACGGCATGATGAACC
TGAATCGCCAGCGGCATCAGCACCTTGTCGCCTTGCGTATAATATTTGCCCATGGTGAAAACGGGGGCGA
AGAAGTTGTCCATATTGGCCACGTTTAAATCAAAACTGGTGAAACTCACCCAGGGATTGGCTGAGACGAA
AAACATATTCTCAATAAACCCTTTAGGGAAATAGGCCAGGTTTTCACCGTAACACGCCACATCTTGCGAA
TATATGTGTAGAAACTGCCGGAAATCGTCGTGGTATTCACTCCAGAGCGATGAAAACGTTTCAGTTTGCT
CATGGAAAACGGTGTAACAAGGGTGAACACTATCCCATATCACCAGCTCACCGTCTTTCATTGCCATACG
AAATTCCGGATGA
Features (pLannotate 1.2.2; 7 found; start..end, strand, type, name):
    207..304     -  promoter       cat promoter: promoter of the E. coli cat gene encoding chloramphenicol acetyltransferase
    390..433     -  terminator     bacterial terminator: putative bacterial transcription terminator
    499..519     +  promoter       CaMV 35S promoter (fragment): strong constitutive promoter from cauliflower mosaic virus
    592..649     +  terminator     his operon terminator: This putative transcriptin terminator from the E. coli his operon has a 2-bp deletion introduced during synthesis. Its efficiency has not been determined.
    844..1432    -  rep_origin     ori: high-copy-number ColE1/pMB1/pBR322/pUC origin of replication
   1615..1709    -  terminator     lambda t0 terminator: transcription terminator from phage lambda
   1733..206     -  CDS            cat (across the origin): CAT_ECOLX - Experimental evidence at protein level: Swiss-Prot protein existence level 1. This enzyme is an effector of chloramphenicol resistance in bacteria. From Escherichia coli. This protein is used as a marker in many commonly used cloning vectors, such as pACYC184.
