[The description below was written by a language model from this plasmid's Addgene catalogue record and pLannotate feature annotations shown in this document.]
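Description:
pEPYC0CM0426 is a small (about 2.2 kb) Phytobrick Level 0 part plasmid built in the pUAP1 universal acceptor backbone, a synthetic-biology vector used to domesticate standard DNA parts for Type IIS (Golden Gate/MoClo-style) assembly of plant constructs. It is maintained in E. coli only. Replication comes from a high-copy ColE1/pUC-type origin, and selection relies on chloramphenicol resistance provided by the cat gene, which is driven by its native promoter and followed by the lambda t0 terminator. The plasmid has no plant selection marker, T-DNA borders or other elements for direct delivery into plants, consistent with its role as a storage and donor vector.

The insert is MinSyn_120, a synthetic sequence cloned through BpiI sites that were destroyed during insertion. It lies between a putative bacterial terminator and a his operon terminator, which insulate the part from transcription originating in the backbone. The catalogue fields do not describe the composition of MinSyn_120, but the associated work concerns the rational design of minimal synthetic promoters for plants. The only annotated element within the insert region is a roughly 20 bp fragment matching the CaMV 35S promoter, which suggests that the part includes a short 35S-derived core element rather than the full viral promoter. The record does not list any cis-regulatory or transcription factor binding motifs in the design.

As a Level 0 part, the plasmid is intended as a promoter module. It would be released and combined with coding sequence, terminator and other standard parts in one-pot assembly to build transcription units for tuning or testing gene expression in plants.
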