Addgene plasmid #154583: pEPYC0CM0426
Purpose: Phytobricks Level 0 part
Depositing lab: Nicola Patron. Depositing organization: Earlham Institute. Publication: Rational design of minimal synthetic promoters for plants. Cai YM, Kallam K, Tidd H, Gendarini G, Salzman A, Patron NJ. Nucleic Acids Res. 2020 Aug 28. pii: 5897334. doi: 10.1093/nar/gkaa682. PubMed 32856047.
Backbone
  Vector backbone: pUAP1
  Vector type: Synthetic Biology
Growth in bacteria
  Bacterial resistance: Chloramphenicol, 25 μg/mL
  Growth temperature: 37°C
  Growth strain: NEB Stable
  Copy number: High Copy
Gene/Insert
  Gene/Insert name: MinSyn_120
  Species: Synthetic
  Cloning method: Restriction Enzyme; 5′ cloning site BpiI (destroyed during cloning); 3′ cloning site BpiI (destroyed during cloning)
Terms and licenses: Academic/Nonprofit Terms; Industry Terms: Not Available to Industry
Depositor comments: Please visit https://www.biorxiv.org/content/10.1101/2020.05.14.095406v1 for bioRxiv preprint.
How to cite: pEPYC0CM0426 was a gift from Nicola Patron (Addgene plasmid # 154583 ; http://n2t.net/addgene:154583 ; RRID:Addgene_154583)
